>Addgene plasmid #186764 | pGAPDH::H2B-mScarlet | addgene full sequence | sequence record 374514 | Addgene NGS Result
CAGGAAACAGCTATGACCATGATTACGCCAAGCTATCAACTTTGTATAGAAAAGTTGCTCAACAAAGAAA
TGTCTGGCTCCAAACAAAAAAGTCTTTAAATTAACAAGTGTGGAAAACCCAACTTCACAATTATAGGTTG
CACAAAACGGCAATAAGTTTTTATTGCCACATTGGAAAGCTTAGGATATTCAGAATTCACATGAAACCAA
AAATCAATTAAATTCTTTTCGTGAAAAATAATTTTCAAATAAGAATCTAAAGTTAACTCCACAAGGCAAC
CAGATTCCTTCGATGATTGAGAATTTTCAATTTTTTTGATATTTTCTAAGCTCTGAAAAAGATTTTTAAT
CCATTTGAATTCTGTTTCTTTAGGAAAGTATTTGTTAAATTGACTACCAAGTTACCTCAACTGTTTTTTC
AAACCTTAACAATTTCCTTTGGAATTGGTTTTAGCAGTAAGTTGTTCACGATGAATATTACAATGTGTAT
GGTACCATCGATTTAACTCGTACAGAGAGACCCTTCATTTCTTCAGTCATAGCAGCTTCGTCGCATTACG
AAGACCAAAGCATCGTGCCCAGTCAATTTCATTTTTGACGATAAAACTATTTAAAACTCTGAAAATTTCT
TCTCCTGTAGTTTTACCAGGTAGGGCTAAGCAAAAAAGAAAATCGTCATGGACGCTTCCACAATACTCTG
ACAAAGGTAGGAATATGATCTTCATTAACCAAATCCGTAGTTTCATCAATCTGAATGGAAAAATATATAC
TTTTCTATATCTTGGACATTAGCTGCTTTTTTACGTAATCAGCCATGAAAGTTATTCTTCTTTTAATAGT
ATTGTCGGGTATAGATATTTTTTCAATAGAACTTTTAGCTTTTTCACCTAACATAATTTTGTCATTATCT
CAGTAGCAGGTTTTATCAGGTTCTATGCTACAGTGTGATCTTTCATATTTTTCACTATTAACAATGACAC
CCTGTATGAAGCCTCTGTAGCATTCACGTTTTGTTGACCAACCATATATTGTATTGTTTTTTTATTTCGA
CTAAGTTCATTGGCTTTATTTTGAAAAAAAGATTGAGGTTTTTTTGTGTGCTCTTTGTGCTTGGATTCAA
AATACCGCTTTATTTTGGAAATTTTAAAACATTCATTTGAGAATATTTCGTAGCACAAAACGAACTGTGG
TCTTGGACTTTACGTAAATTTTAAAAATTCGGTATTGTATTTTTTCGTAATAGTTTTTTTCTTTATATTT
GCCATTTGATATATTTCCTTCTGTTGTACCAAGTTTTCATCTTCACGATCACTTATTGTAAAAATTGTTT
CATCTTTAACTTGAAGATATGAATCTTTAGAGCTTGCAACTTGAAGATTTAAGACTCGTTCTTTTGTCTT
GTTAGGATTTTGGTCATCGGTGACTTTACGTTTCAAAAAAACCTTTTTCAGCTAGTGTTCTATGGTATGA
TCCTTAATAAATATTTAATTGTTAATACAGAATATAATACAGACAGGCACAGCGACAGACTGACAGAAAG
ATAGATAGACACACAGACAACAAACAGACAGAGCAATAGACGGACACAATTCTAAAAAAATGTTTATTCA
TATTATTGAAAACCTAGCTTTAAGAAACAAAGTGCACTTAATAAAAAGTAAATAAACACGATCATGGCGC
GCGCTTTGTATGCCTGTAAGATAAACTCCTCCGAGGAAACAAGTACTTGATATTTTTGGGTTTTAAAGTG
TTTAAATCTTTTTATTTTTCTGTTTAATCATTGCGTTTTAAAGGTTTATGCTTGAAAAAAATTTTTGGTA
GCCAACCAAGACACTTTTACGGCCCACCATAAAAGCAGTCGTGGCCCATACTTTGGGAAACACTGATAAA
AAAGTGATAAAAATAAAATATTTTTTTATTAAATGTTTGAATTGCATTTAGAGCTTGATTTTATACTTAT
TTTCTAAAATGAATTCATTTTCGATAAATTTAGAGCCAATTTGGTTAATTTAAGTGATTTTCTTAGTTTT
AATTGTTTTCTATTTTTTTAATGTTGTTGTTTATTTTTATATTTTTTTGTATCTTTTTCAACTTTTCTAT
TAGTTTTGTCTCGTTTATCGTCATTTTGATGATATTTGGTCAATTTTAGTCCATTTGAGTTTTCCACTGC
AAGTTTTTTTGGCTATCGTGCCAGATCAACAAACTTTTGACATTCCCAGTTTTTGCACAACAATATCGTC
CATGTATCCACAACGACCAAACCAATGCCAATGCCTTAAGCAAATGATTTGGTTATGACCATCAGAAGGA
GACTCCCAGCATTTAATACTAGGCTTGGAAAGTACGAAAGAACTCGCATTATAAAATTGATAGTGGCTCG
TCTATCAAAACAACTAAAGAAGACACCTGAACAATTAAAAACCTAAACATTTAGATAATTGATTCCTCTT
TAAACTAATGTGAATTTTATAAAATTATAATCACTGTTTCGATATAAATTGATTCGATTTTGTATAAAAT
AAGTAGTTTGTTAATTCATTAATGTTGATAAAAACAAGGGATCTTTGAATAGTTAGAACATGAAACCTTT
CTACGGTAGCCCACGGACCCATAAAATTGTTAGAGTGTTAGCAGTCTTGATATAACGACTCACCTTTTAA
ATAATACCAACGTCACTTGTGACGGGTGAATAGTGGAAACGTCTTGTTGCACGTGCACTTGATAGGGATT
CTTTTGTATATTTTTATCGTCTATCAATATCCACTGTGATTAAATTTAAATTATAATATTGATACTTATT
TTGTAATATTTATGAAATATAATTAATAATCAATATCTTTTTAAATACATCGAAATTTGTCTTTCTTATA
AATATAAATAAAAAGATTAATTATATTCTCATATTTAGGGATTTTAATTCTAATTATAAAATTTGAATAT
ATAATTGTGTAATCATTGATTTTTTAATATGTAATGTTTATCATAACAGTTTTTAACACTTAGCAAATTT
AACAATTTTTAAAAAGTTAATCATAGAACTTGTTTTACTAAATCTACATTATATTTATATATTTTATTTA
AACATAGATATAAAAGTCTAGGTAATCACGTACAACTTTATTAATTTTTGTAGTTATTTTCTTCTCTAGA
TTATTATTCAATATGGCAAGTTTGTACAAAAAAGCAGGCTTAAAAATGGCTCCTAAAGTTTCTGGTAAAG
CGGCTAAGAAAGCGACAAAGGCAAAAGTTCAAAAAGTCGATAAAAAGAAACATCGTAAAAGGAAGGAAAG
CTATGCAATTTATATATATAAAGTACTACGTCAAGTTCATCCAGATACAGGAATATCAGGCAAAGCTATG
TCAATTATGAATAGTTTTGTTAATGATGTTTTTGAAAGAATAGCTTCAGAAGCTAGTCGCTTGGCTCATT
ATAATAAAAAATCAACTATCACAAGCAGGGAAATTCAAACTAGTGTACGTTTATTACTACCAGGGGAATT
AGCGAAACATGCAGTTAGCGAGGGAACTAAAGCAGTTACGAAATACACAGGATCGAAAGGTTCAGGTTCA
ATGGTTTCAAAAGGAGAAGCTGTTATTAAAGAATTTATGAGATTTAAAGTTCATATGGAAGGATCAATGA
ATGGACATGAATTTGAAATTGAAGGAGAAGGAGAAGGAAGACCATATGAAGGAACACAAACAGCTAAATT
AAAAGTTACAAAAGGAGGACCATTGCCATTTTCATGGGATATTTTATCACCACAATTTATGTATGGATCA
AGAGCTTTTACAAAACATCCAGCTGATATTCCAGATTACTATAAACAATCATTTCCAGAAGGATTTAAAT
GGGAAAGAGTTATGAATTTTGAAGATGGAGGAGCTGTTACAGTTACACAAGATACATCATTAGAAGATGG
AACATTGATTTACAAAGTTAAATTGAGAGGAACAAATTTTCCACCAGATGGACCAGTTATGCAAAAGAAA
ACAATGGGATGGGAAGCTTCAACAGAAAGATTATATCCAGAAGATGGAGTTTTGAAAGGAGACATTAAAA
TGGCTTTAAGATTAAAAGATGGAGGAAGATACTTAGCTGATTTCAAAACAACATACAAAGCTAAAAAGCC
AGTTCAGATGCCAGGAGCTTACAATGTTGATAGAAAATTAGATATTACATCACATAATGAAGATTATACA
GTTGTTGAACAATATGAAAGATCAGAAGGAAGACATTCAACAGGAGGAATGGATGAATTATACAAATAAT
ACCCAGCTTTCTTGTACAAAGTGGCTTAAACTCTTCGAAAGCTTTAGTTTGGGATAGTTTAGATATTTTG
GACCTGACTTTAATATGTTATAAATTTAATGTGGTTTAGTTAAATAAATTTCTTTGTCTCCTATGATTTA
TTTCTTTAATTAATTTTAATACAATTACATCATTTTTGTTAATTACATTATAAAATATATTAATAATTAT
ATCTAGTAAATAACGAGATTGATTAGACTAATCATAAATGTACGTGCAAATTTTTGATATTGCGCATTTT
CCTGTTTTTAAAATTAATTTTGTATTACTTGCACTGAAATCAATAAACAATTACTTTTAAATCAGTTCAA
TTTGGTATTAATTTATCAAAGATTTCAAATAGTAGATAATTTATATATTGTTTTACCAATATTAGCCCTA
GAAAACAATTCAACCAGTCTAGTAAACCTTCATAAAGTGTGCGCTATGTATCAATGACGCATTGTGCTGT
TTGTTACTTTTGCATCAACCAATAAAAATTCAGGTTCATTAATTTGCACTTTAATCAATTAAATTTTATT
TTAAAATCTGGATTTTTTGTTTTTTAAATAACAATTCGATCAACCATCAAAAATTCAGGCTCATGCATTA
AATAGATAAAATTCATAAAACTGATTAATTAATTTTATTTACCCTGTTTTTAAAATGGCTTGTGTATCAA
TCAATAAAAATTCAGGTTTATCATTTAACTAAAGAAATAGCTAACTTGCTTGTATTTGTTCACTGAATGT
GTTATCATGGAGCCGATATGGTGCCTGCTTGACTGGAAGACTGAAATGCTTCTGATGCTCAAATGTTGTT
ATTTCATAGATATCATGAAGTCATTCACATCATGTAGGCTTTGGTTAATGTACTTTCAGCTGATTAATGT
ATTTTAAATTCAAGATGTAATTTCTCAATGTCAGCACCATTTTTACGGGGGATGAGCTTGATATGACTCC
AGTCTAGAGTATCAAAGCTTGGGTTTCATTATGTCTGGCCGAGTCGACATCATTCAGTTATTAATTATTT
TACCGAAATATAGAATCTAGCTTAAATATATAGGCAATAGTATATAATAATTTTGAATTTTTTAATCCCC
ATAAAATAAAATGTCAAAAGAAGCAACTTTATTATACATAGTTGATAATTCACTGGCCGTCGTTTTACAA
CGTCGTGACTGGGAAAACCCTGGCGTTACCCAACTTAATCGCCTTGCAGCACATCCCCCTTTCGCCAGCT
GGCGTAATAGCGAAGAGGCCCGCACCGATCGCCCTTCCCAACAGTTGCGCAGCCTGAATGGCGAATGGCG
CCTGATGCGGTATTTTCTCCTTACGCATCTGTGCGGTATTTCACACCGCATATGGTGCACTCTCAGTGCA
ATCTGCTCTGATGCCGCATAGTTAAGCCAGCCCCGACACCCGCCAACACCCGCTGACGCGCCCTGACGGG
CTTGTCTGCTCCCGGCATCCGCTTACAGACAAGCTGTGACCGTCTCCGGGAGCTGCATGTGTCAGAGGTT
TTCACCGTCATCACCGAAACGCGCGAGACGAAAGGGCCTCGTGATACGCCTATTTTTATAGGTTAATGTC
ATGATAATAATGGTTTCTTAGACGTCAGGTGGCACTTTTCGGGGAAATGTGCGCGGAACCCCTATTTGTT
TATTTTTCTAAATACATTCAAATATGTATCCGCTCATGAGACAATAACCCTGATAAATGCTTCAATAATA
TTGAAAAAGGAAGAGTATGAGTATTCAACATTTCCGTGTCGCCCTTATTCCCTTTTTTGCGGCATTTTGC
CTTCCTGTTTTTGCTCACCCAGAAACGCTGGTGAAAGTAAAAGATGCTGAAGATCAGTTGGGTGCACGAG
TGGGTTACATCGAACTGGATCTCAACAGCGGTAAGATCCTTGAGAGTTTTCGCCCCGAAGAACGTTTTCC
AATGATGAGCACTTTTAAAGTTCTGCTATGTGGCGCGGTATTATCCCGTATTGACGCCGGGCAAGAGCAA
CTCGGTCGCCGCATACACTATTCTCAGAATGACTTGGTTGAGTACTCACCAGTCACAGAAAAGCATCTTA
CGGATGGCATGACAGTAAGAGAATTATGCAGTGCTGCCATAACCATGAGTGATAACACTGCGGCCAACTT
ACTTCTGACAACGATCGGAGGACCGAAGGAGCTAACCGCTTTTTTGCACAACATGGGGGATCATGTAACT
CGCCTTGATCGTTGGGAACCGGAGCTGAATGAAGCCATACCAAACGACGAGCGTGACACCACGATGCCTG
TAGCAATGGCAACAACGTTGCGCAAACTATTAACTGGCGAACTACTTACTCTAGCTTCCCGGCAACAATT
AATAGACTGGATGGAGGCGGATAAAGTTGCAGGACCACTTCTGCGCTCGGCCCTTCCGGCTGGCTGGTTT
ATTGCTGATAAATCTGGAGCCGGTGAGCGTGGCTCTCGCGGTATCATTGCAGCACTGGGGTCAGATGGTA
AGCCCTCCCGTATCGTAGTTATCTACACGACGGGGAGTCAGGCAACTATGGATGAACGAAATAGACAGAT
CGCTGAGATAGGTGCCTCACTGATTAAGCATTGGTAACTGTCAGACCAAGTTTACTCATATATACTTTAG
ATTGATTTAAAACTTCATTTTTAATTTAAAAGGATCTAGGTGAAGATCCTTTTTGATAATCTCATGACCA
AAATCCCTTAACGTGAGTTTTCGTTCCACTGAGCGTCAGACCCCGTAGAAAAGATCAAAGGATCTTCTTG
AGATCCTTTTTTTCTGCGCGTAATCTGCTGCTTGCAAACAAAAAAACCACCGCTACCAGCGGTGGTTTGT
TTGCCGGATCAAGAGCTACCAACTCTTTTTCCGAAGGTAACTGGCTTCAGCAGAGCGCAGATACCAAATA
CTGTTCTTCTAGTGTAGCCGTAGTTAGGCCACCACTTCAAGAACTCTGTAGCACCGCCTACATACCTCGC
TCTGCTAATCCTGTTACCAGTGGCTGCTGCCAGTGGCGATAAGTCGTGTCTTACCGGGTTGGACTCAAGA
CGATAGTTACCGGATAAGGCGCAGCGGTCGGGCTGAACGGGGGGTTCGTGCACACAGCCCAGCTTGGAGC
GAACGACCTACACCGAACTGAGATACCTACAGCGTGAGCTATGAGAAAGCGCCACGCTTCCCGAAGGGAG
AAAGGCGGACAGGTATCCGGTAAGCGGCAGGGTCGGAACAGGAGAGCGCACGAGGGAGCTTCCAGGGGGA
AACGCCTGGTATCTTTATAGTCCTGTCGGGTTTCGCCACCTCTGACTTGAGCGTCGATTTTTGTGATGCT
CGTCAGGGGGGCGGAGCCTATGGAAAAACGCCAGCAACGCGGCCTTTTTACGGTTCCTGGTCTTTTGCTG
GCCTTTTGCTCACATGTTCTTTCCTGCGTTATCCCCTGATTCTGTGGATAACCGTATTACCGCCTTTGAG
TGAGCTGATACCAGCGGATAACAATTTCACA
Features (pLannotate 1.2.2; 12 found; start..end, strand, type, name):
     37..57      +  protein_bind   attB4: mutant version of attB; core recombination site for the Gateway® BP reaction BP Clonase™
   3167..3187    +  protein_bind   attB1: mutant version of attB; core recombination site for the Gateway® BP reaction BP Clonase™
   3196..3558    +  CDS            H2B: H2B_SIPNU - Experimental evidence at protein level: Swiss-Prot protein existence level 1. Core component of nucleosome. Nucleosomes wrap and compact DNA into chromatin, limiting DNA accessibility to the cellular machineries which require DNA as a template. Histones thereby play a central role in transcription regulation, DNA repair, DNA replication and chromosomal stability. DNA accessibility is regulated via a complex set of post-translational modifications of histones, also called histone code, and nucleosome remodeling. From Sipunculus nudus (Marine worm).
   3571..4266    +  CDS            mScarlet: mScarlet is a basic (constitutively fluorescent) red fluorescent protein published in 2016, derived from synthetic construct. It has moderate acid sensitivity.
   4274..4294    -  protein_bind   attB2: mutant version of attB; core recombination site for the Gateway® BP reaction BP Clonase™
   5414..5434    -  protein_bind   attB3: mutant version of attB; core recombination site for the Gateway® BP reaction BP Clonase™
   5438..5595    +  CDS            lacZα (fragment): LacZα fragment of β-galactosidase; lacZ fragment
   5601..5700    -  misc_feature   bom (fragment): basis of mobility region from pBR322
   5802..5837    -  CDS            rop (fragment): Rop protein, which maintains plasmids at low copy number; rop
   5932..6036    +  promoter       AmpR promoter: bla
   6037..6897    +  CDS            AmpR: β-lactamase; bla; confers resistance to ampicillin, carbenicillin, and related antibiotics
   7068..7656    +  rep_origin     ori: high-copy-number ColE1/pMB1/pBR322/pUC origin of replication
