[The description below was written by a language model from this plasmid's Addgene catalogue record and pLannotate feature annotations shown in this document.]
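Description:
pGAPDH::H2B-mScarlet is a 7.8 kb overexpression plasmid assembled by three-fragment (MultiSite) Gateway recombination into the pDEST-R4-R3 destination backbone. It is maintained in E. coli as a high-copy plasmid through a ColE1/pUC-type origin and selected with ampicillin via the β-lactamase gene and its native promoter. Short remnants of lacZα, the pBR322 bom region and rop are also annotated in the backbone, but only as fragments.

The payload sits between four attB sites that mark the three recombined modules. The roughly 3.1 kb interval between attB4 and attB1 carries no annotated feature, but its position matches the 5′ element and so presumably holds the Schmidtea mediterranea GAPDH promoter named in the catalogue entry. Between attB1 and attB2 lies the reporter open reading frame: planarian histone H2B (detected by the annotation tool through homology to a marine worm H2B) joined by a short linker to mScarlet, a constitutively fluorescent red protein that here is codon-optimized for planarian expression. Fusing the fluorophore to a core nucleosome component concentrates the signal on chromatin, giving a nuclear label. The approximately 1.1 kb segment between attB2 and attB3 is likewise unannotated. It occupies the 3′ module position, where a 3′ UTR or terminator would normally be placed, but the record does not state what it contains.

The plasmid was deposited with work on establishing heterologous reporter expression in the planarian S. mediterranea, and it is suited to testing expression of a nuclear red reporter from an endogenous housekeeping-gene promoter in that organism.
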