Addgene plasmid #186764: pGAPDH::H2B-mScarlet
Purpose: A plasmid containing planarian H2B fused to a planarian codon-optimized mScarlet, driven by the planarian GAPDH promoter.
Depositing lab: Bo Wang. Publication: Heterologous reporter expression in the planarian Schmidtea mediterranea through somatic mRNA transfection. Hall RN, Weill U, Drees L, Leal-Ortiz S, Li H, Khariton M, Chai C, Xue Y, Rosental B, Quake SR, Sanchez Alvarado A, Melosh NA, Fire AZ, Rink JC, Wang B. Cell Rep Methods. 2022 Sep 20;2(10):100298. doi: 10.1016/j.crmeth.2022.100298. eCollection 2022 Oct 24. PubMed 36313809.
Backbone
  Vector backbone: pDEST-R4-R3
  Backbone manufacturer: ThermoFisher
  Backbone size w/o insert (bp): 6727
  Total vector size (bp): 7801
  Vector type: Overexpression
Growth in bacteria
  Bacterial resistance: Ampicillin, 100 μg/mL
  Growth temperature: 37°C
  Growth strain: DH5alpha
  Copy number: High Copy
Gene/Insert
  Gene/Insert name: H2B-mScarlet
  Species: Schmidtea mediterranea
  Insert size (bp): 1073
  Promoter: GAPDH
  Tag / fusion protein: H2B
  Cloning method: Gateway Cloning
  Sequencing primers: 5′ CAGGAAACAGCTATGACCATG; 3′ TGTAAAACGACGGCCAGT
Terms and licenses: Academic/Nonprofit Terms; Industry Terms: Not Available to Industry
How to cite: pGAPDH::H2B-mScarlet was a gift from Bo Wang (Addgene plasmid # 186764 ; http://n2t.net/addgene:186764 ; RRID:Addgene_186764)
